Addgene plasmid #138592: pWDY1222
Purpose: Expresses NatL2-K418A in E.coli
Depositing lab: James Naismith. Depositing organization: University of Oxford. Publication: The biosynthetic pathway of the benzoxazole in nataxazole proceeds via an unstable ester and has synthetic utility. Song H, Rao C, Deng Z, Yi Y, Naismith JH. Angew Chem Int Ed Engl. 2020 Jan 5. doi: 10.1002/anie.201915685. PubMed 31903677.
Backbone
  Vector backbone: pET-28a(+)
  Backbone size w/o insert (bp): 5369
  Total vector size (bp): 6622
  Vector type: Bacterial Expression
Growth in bacteria
  Bacterial resistance: Kanamycin, 50 μg/mL
  Growth temperature: 37°C
  Growth strain: DH5alpha
  Copy number: Unknown
Gene/Insert
  Gene/Insert name: phenylacetate-coenzyme A ligase (alt name: NatL2-K418A)
  Species: Streptomyces sp. Tu 6176
  Mutation: changed Lysine 418 to Alanine
  GenBank ID: CEK42825.1
  Promoter: T7
  Tag / fusion protein: 6-His (N terminal on backbone)
  Cloning method: Gibson Cloning
  Sequencing primers: 5′ TGCCGCGCGGCAGCCATATGATGTCGCGCTCGCGTCCGGAACTTGGTGACTG; 3′ GGTGGTGCTCGAGTGCGGCCGCAAGCTTTCAGAAGTACATGACCGCCTTGTC
Terms and licenses: Academic/Nonprofit Terms; Industry Terms: Not Available to Industry
How to cite: pWDY1222 was a gift from James Naismith (Addgene plasmid # 138592 ; http://n2t.net/addgene:138592 ; RRID:Addgene_138592)
