[The description below was written by a language model from this plasmid's Addgene catalogue record and pLannotate feature annotations shown in this document.]
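Description:
pWDY1222 is a bacterial expression plasmid built on the pET-28a(+) backbone for producing the K418A point mutant of NatL2 in E. coli. NatL2 is annotated as a phenylacetate-coenzyme A ligase from Streptomyces sp. Tu 6176. The plasmid carries a ColE1/pBR322-type origin together with the rop gene and bom region, which generally keep copy number modest, although the record lists copy number as unknown. Selection is by kanamycin through an aph(3')-Ia resistance gene. An f1 origin is also present, along with short tetracycline-resistance remnants inherited from the pBR322 lineage that are not functional markers.

The insert was introduced by Gibson cloning and is not itself annotated in the feature table, but it corresponds to the unannotated interval between the thrombin site and the downstream vector sequence. Transcription is driven by the T7 promoter, which is controlled by an adjacent lac operator and followed by the T7 gene 10 ribosome binding site. The plasmid-borne lacI gene supplies repressor, so expression is induced with IPTG in a host that provides T7 RNA polymerase. The protein carries a backbone-encoded N-terminal 6-His tag followed by a thrombin cleavage site, allowing metal-affinity purification and optional tag removal. The automated "capTEV" fragment call corresponds to this His tag. A second His-coding stretch lies downstream of the insert, as is normal for this backbone. The record lists only the N-terminal tag, so this stretch is presumably not translated. The T7 terminator closes the cassette.

The associated work concerns benzoxazole biosynthesis in the nataxazole pathway. The lysine-to-alanine variant is presumably used for mechanistic or structural comparison with the wild-type enzyme, though the record does not state the role of residue 418.
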