Features (pLannotate 1.2.2; 20 found; start..end, strand, type, name):
      1..19      +  promoter       T7 promoter: promoter for bacteriophage T7 RNA polymerase
     20..44      +  protein_bind   lac operator: The lac repressor binds to the lac operator to inhibit transcription in E. coli. This inhibition can be relieved by adding lactose or isopropyl-β-D-thiogalactopyranoside (IPTG). lac repressor encoded by lacI
     59..81      +  RBS            RBS: efficient ribosome binding site from bacteriophage T7 gene 10 (Olins and Rangwala, 1989)
    100..116     +  CDS            capTEV™ (fragment): composite tag for in vivo biotinylation, TEV protease cleavage, and 6xHis tagging
    127..144     +  CDS            thrombin site: thrombin recognition and cleavage site
   1480..1497    +  CDS            9xHis (fragment): 9xHis affinity tag
   1507..1556    +  CDS            SET1 (fragment): solubility-enhancement tag derived from T7 phage gene 10B
   1564..1611    +  terminator     T7 terminator: transcription terminator for bacteriophage T7 RNA polymerase
   1648..2076    +  rep_origin     f1 ori (sequence partly withheld): f1 bacteriophage origin of replication; arrow indicates direction of (+) strand synthesis
   2129..2186    +  promoter       AmpR promoter (fragment): bla
   2195..3010    -  CDS            KanR: aminoglycoside phosphotransferase; aph(3')-Ia; confers resistance to kanamycin in bacteria or G418 (Geneticin®) in eukaryotes
   3132..3720    +  rep_origin     ori: high-copy-number ColE1/pMB1/pBR322/pUC origin of replication
   3906..4045    -  misc_feature   bom: basis of mobility region from pBR322
   4147..4338    -  CDS            rop: Rop protein, which maintains plasmids at low copy number; rop
   4355..4735    +  CDS            YPB1_ECOLX: Protein predicted: Swiss-Prot protein existence level 4. From Escherichia coli.
   4807..5098    -  CDS            TcR (fragment): tetracycline efflux protein; tet; confers resistance to tetracycline
   5113..5134    -  protein_bind   CAP binding site: CAP binding activates transcription in the presence of cAMP. E. coli catabolite activator protein
   5147..6229    -  CDS            lacI: lac repressor; lacI; The lac repressor binds to the lac operator to inhibit transcription in E. coli. This inhibition can be relieved by adding lactose or isopropyl-β-D-thiogalactopyranoside (IPTG).
   6230..6307    -  promoter       lacI promoter: lacI
   6315..6594    -  CDS            TcR (fragment): tetracycline efflux protein; tet; confers resistance to tetracycline
>Addgene plasmid #138592 | pWDY1222 | addgene full sequence | sequence record 274932 | Addgene NGS Result
TAATACGACTCACTATAGGGGAATTGTGAGCGGATAACAATTCCCCTCTAGAAATAATTTTGTTTAACTT
TAAGAAGGAGATATACCATGGGCAGCAGCCATCATCATCATCATCACAGCAGCGGCCTGGTGCCGCGCGG
CAGCCATATGTCGCGCTCGCGTCCGGAACTTGGTGACTGGTCGAGCCCGGCCGAACTGGCCGAGCTCCAG
CGGTCCCAGCTGCCGAGGGTCCTCGCGCAGGCACTCCGTTCGCCGTTCTACGCGGCCCGCTACCGCGGCA
CCACACCGCCGCGCACCGCGGACGACTTCGCCGGCGTCGAGGTGACCGCCAAGCAGGACCTGCGCGACCA
GTACCCCTTCGGGATGCTCGCGGTCGGGCGCGAACACCTGGCCACCTACCACGAGTCCAGCGGCACCGCG
GGCGAACCCACCGCCTCCTACTACACGGAGGAGGACTGGACCGACCTCGCCGAGCGCTTCGCCCGCAAGT
GGACCGGCATCCACCCCTCCGACACCTTCCTGGTGCGCACCCCCTACGGCCTGGTCATCACCGGCCACCT
CGCCCAGGCCGCGGGACGGCTGCGCGGTGCGACCGTCGTCCCCGGCGACGCCCGCTCGCTGGCCACCCCG
CTCTCCCGCATGGTGCGCGTCCTGAAGACCCTCGACGTGACGCTCACCTGGTGCAACCCGACCGAGATCA
CCATGCTGGCCGCCGCCGCCAAGGCCGCCGGACTCCGCCCCGACCAGGACTTCCCGCACCTGCGGGCCAT
GTTCACCGCCGCCGAGCCGCTGACCGAGGTGCGGCGCCGCCGGCTCAGCGAGATCTGGGGCGGCATCCCG
GTCGTCGAGGAGTACGGCTCCACGGAGACCGGCACCATCGCCGGGCAGTGCCCCGAGGGCCGGATGCACC
TGTGGGCGGACCGGGCGATCTTCGAGGTGTACGACCCGAGGACCGGCACGCTCTCCGAGGCGGGCCGCGG
CCAGATGGTCGTCACCCCGCTGTACCGGGACGCGATGCCGCTGCTGCGCTACAACCTCGCCGACGACGTC
GAGGTGTCCACCGACCCGTGCGGCTGCGGCTGGCTGCTGCCCACGGTCACCGTGCTGGGGCGGGCCGGAA
CCGGTCACCGGATCGGTCCGGCGACCGTCACCCAGCAGCGGCTGGAGGAGCTGGTGTTCTCCCTGCCGGC
CGCGTACGAGGTGATGTTCTGGCGGGCCAAGGCCCACCCGGACGTGCTGGAGCTGGAGTTCGAGGCGCCC
GAGCCGGTGCGGCAGCGGGCCGTCAAGGAGCTCGGCGCCGCGCTCGACCGCGAACTGGGGGTCCCGCACC
GCATCACCGGCCTCGCCCCGGGCACCCTCGTCCCGGCGGAGGCCCTCACCGCCCAGCGCGACATCCTCGC
CGCCCGCTACCTCTTCGCGGAGGACGAGGACTGGGACAAGGCGGTCATGTACTTCTGAAAGCTTGCGGCC
GCACTCGAGCACCACCACCACCACCACTGAGATCCGGCTGCTAACAAAGCCCGAAAGGAAGCTGAGTTGG
CTGCTGCCACCGCTGAGCAATAACTAGCATAACCCCTTGGGGCCTCTAAACGGGTCTTGAGGGGTTTTTT
GCTGAAAGGAGGAACTATATCCGGATTGGCGAATGGG
[124 nt withheld, positions 1648-1771]
C
[91 nt withheld, positions 1773-1863]
A
[49 nt withheld, positions 1865-1913]
CCTTTGACGTTGGAGTCCACGTTCTTT
[37 nt withheld, positions 1941-1977]
ACCCTATCTCGGTCTATTCTTTTGATTTATAAGGGATTTTGCCGATTTCGGCCTATTGGTTAAAAAATGA
GCTGATTTAACAAAAATTTAACGCGAATTTTAACAAAATATTAACGCTTACAATTTAGGTGGCACTTTTC
GGGGAAATGTGCGCGGAACCCCTATTTGTTTATTTTTCTAAATACATTCAAATATGTATCCGCTCATGAA
TTAATTCTTAGAAAAACTCATCGAGCATCAAATGAAACTGCAATTTATTCATATCAGGATTATCAATACC
ATATTTTTGAAAAAGCCGTTTCTGTAATGAAGGAGAAAACTCACCGAGGCAGTTCCATAGGATGGCAAGA
TCCTGGTATCGGTCTGCGATTCCGACTCGTCCAACATCAATACAACCTATTAATTTCCCCTCGTCAAAAA
TAAGGTTATCAAGTGAGAAATCACCATGAGTGACGACTGAATCCGGTGAGAATGGCAAAAGTTTATGCAT
TTCTTTCCAGACTTGTTCAACAGGCCAGCCATTACGCTCGTCATCAAAATCACTCGCATCAACCAAACCG
TTATTCATTCGTGATTGCGCCTGAGCGAGACGAAATACGCGATCGCTGTTAAAAGGACAATTACAAACAG
GAATCGAATGCAACCGGCGCAGGAACACTGCCAGCGCATCAACAATATTTTCACCTGAATCAGGATATTC
TTCTAATACCTGGAATGCTGTTTTCCCGGGGATCGCAGTGGTGAGTAACCATGCATCATCAGGAGTACGG
ATAAAATGCTTGATGGTCGGAAGAGGCATAAATTCCGTCAGCCAGTTTAGTCTGACCATCTCATCTGTAA
CATCATTGGCAACGCTACCTTTGCCATGTTTCAGAAACAACTCTGGCGCATCGGGCTTCCCATACAATCG
ATAGATTGTCGCACCTGATTGCCCGACATTATCGCGAGCCCATTTATACCCATATAAATCAGCATCCATG
TTGGAATTTAATCGCGGCCTAGAGCAAGACGTTTCCCGTTGAATATGGCTCATAACACCCCTTGTATTAC
TGTTTATGTAAGCAGACAGTTTTATTGTTCATGACCAAAATCCCTTAACGTGAGTTTTCGTTCCACTGAG
CGTCAGACCCCGTAGAAAAGATCAAAGGATCTTCTTGAGATCCTTTTTTTCTGCGCGTAATCTGCTGCTT
GCAAACAAAAAAACCACCGCTACCAGCGGTGGTTTGTTTGCCGGATCAAGAGCTACCAACTCTTTTTCCG
AAGGTAACTGGCTTCAGCAGAGCGCAGATACCAAATACTGTCCTTCTAGTGTAGCCGTAGTTAGGCCACC
ACTTCAAGAACTCTGTAGCACCGCCTACATACCTCGCTCTGCTAATCCTGTTACCAGTGGCTGCTGCCAG
TGGCGATAAGTCGTGTCTTACCGGGTTGGACTCAAGACGATAGTTACCGGATAAGGCGCAGCGGTCGGGC
TGAACGGGGGGTTCGTGCACACAGCCCAGCTTGGAGCGAACGACCTACACCGAACTGAGATACCTACAGC
GTGAGCTATGAGAAAGCGCCACGCTTCCCGAAGGGAGAAAGGCGGACAGGTATCCGGTAAGCGGCAGGGT
CGGAACAGGAGAGCGCACGAGGGAGCTTCCAGGGGGAAACGCCTGGTATCTTTATAGTCCTGTCGGGTTT
CGCCACCTCTGACTTGAGCGTCGATTTTTGTGATGCTCGTCAGGGGGGCGGAGCCTATGGAAAAACGCCA
GCAACGCGGCCTTTTTACGGTTCCTGGCCTTTTGCTGGCCTTTTGCTCACATGTTCTTTCCTGCGTTATC
CCCTGATTCTGTGGATAACCGTATTACCGCCTTTGAGTGAGCTGATACCGCTCGCCGCAGCCGAACGACC
GAGCGCAGCGAGTCAGTGAGCGAGGAAGCGGAAGAGCGCCTGATGCGGTATTTTCTCCTTACGCATCTGT
GCGGTATTTCACACCGCAATGGTGCACTCTCAGTACAATCTGCTCTGATGCCGCATAGTTAAGCCAGTAT
ACACTCCGCTATCGCTACGTGACTGGGTCATGGCTGCGCCCCGACACCCGCCAACACCCGCTGACGCGCC
CTGACGGGCTTGTCTGCTCCCGGCATCCGCTTACAGACAAGCTGTGACCGTCTCCGGGAGCTGCATGTGT
CAGAGGTTTTCACCGTCATCACCGAAACGCGCGAGGCAGCTGCGGTAAAGCTCATCAGCGTGGTCGTGAA
GCGATTCACAGATGTCTGCCTGTTCATCCGCGTCCAGCTCGTTGAGTTTCTCCAGAAGCGTTAATGTCTG
GCTTCTGATAAAGCGGGCCATGTTAAGGGCGGTTTTTTCCTGTTTGGTCACTGATGCCTCCGTGTAAGGG
GGATTTCTGTTCATGGGGGTAATGATACCGATGAAACGAGAGAGGATGCTCACGATACGGGTTACTGATG
ATGAACATGCCCGGTTACTGGAACGTTGTGAGGGTAAACAACTGGCGGTATGGATGCGGCGGGACCAGAG
AAAAATCACTCAGGGTCAATGCCAGCGCTTCGTTAATACAGATGTAGGTGTTCCACAGGGTAGCCAGCAG
CATCCTGCGATGCAGATCCGGAACATAATGGTGCAGGGCGCTGACTTCCGCGTTTCCAGACTTTACGAAA
CACGGAAACCGAAGACCATTCATGTTGTTGCTCAGGTCGCAGACGTTTTGCAGCAGCAGTCGCTTCACGT
TCGCTCGCGTATCGGTGATTCATTCTGCTAACCAGTAAGGCAACCCCGCCAGCCTAGCCGGGTCCTCAAC
GACAGGAGCACGATCATGCGCACCCGTGGGGCCGCCATGCCGGCGATAATGGCCTGCTTCTCGCCGAAAC
GTTTGGTGGCGGGACCAGTGACGAAGGCTTGAGCGAGGGCGTGCAAGATTCCGAATACCGCAAGCGACAG
GCCGATCATCGTCGCGCTCCAGCGAAAGCGGTCCTCGCCGAAAATGACCCAGAGCGCTGCCGGCACCTGT
CCTACGAGTTGCATGATAAAGAAGACAGTCATAAGTGCGGCGACGATAGTCATGCCCCGCGCCCACCGGA
AGGAGCTGACTGGGTTGAAGGCTCTCAAGGGCATCGGTCGAGATCCCGGTGCCTAATGAGTGAGCTAACT
TACATTAATTGCGTTGCGCTCACTGCCCGCTTTCCAGTCGGGAAACCTGTCGTGCCAGCTGCATTAATGA
ATCGGCCAACGCGCGGGGAGAGGCGGTTTGCGTATTGGGCGCCAGGGTGGTTTTTCTTTTCACCAGTGAG
ACGGGCAACAGCTGATTGCCCTTCACCGCCTGGCCCTGAGAGAGTTGCAGCAAGCGGTCCACGCTGGTTT
GCCCCAGCAGGCGAAAATCCTGTTTGATGGTGGTTAACGGCGGGATATAACATGAGCTGTCTTCGGTATC
GTCGTATCCCACTACCGAGATATCCGCACCAACGCGCAGCCCGGACTCGGTAATGGCGCGCATTGCGCCC
AGCGCCATCTGATCGTTGGCAACCAGCATCGCAGTGGGAACGATGCCCTCATTCAGCATTTGCATGGTTT
GTTGAAAACCGGACATGGCACTCCAGTCGCCTTCCCGTTCCGCTATCGGCTGAATTTGATTGCGAGTGAG
ATATTTATGCCAGCCAGCCAGACGCAGACGCGCCGAGACAGAACTTAATGGGCCCGCTAACAGCGCGATT
TGCTGGTGACCCAATGCGACCAGATGCTCCACGCCCAGTCGCGTACCGTCTTCATGGGAGAAAATAATAC
TGTTGATGGGTGTCTGGTCAGAGACATCAAGAAATAACGCCGGAACATTAGTGCAGGCAGCTTCCACAGC
AATGGCATCCTGGTCATCCAGCGGATAGTTAATGATCAGCCCACTGACGCGTTGCGCGAGAAGATTGTGC
ACCGCCGCTTTACAGGCTTCGACGCCGCTTCGTTCTACCATCGACACCACCACGCTGGCACCCAGTTGAT
CGGCGCGAGATTTAATCGCCGCGACAATTTGCGACGGCGCGTGCAGGGCCAGACTGGAGGTGGCAACGCC
AATCAGCAACGACTGTTTGCCCGCCAGTTGTTGTGCCACGCGGTTGGGAATGTAATTCAGCTCCGCCATC
GCCGCTTCCACTTTTTCCCGCGTTTTCGCAGAAACGTGGCTGGCCTGGTTCACCACGCGGGAAACGGTCT
GATAAGAGACACCGGCATACTCTGCGACATCGTATAACGTTACTGGTTTCACATTCACCACCCTGAATTG
ACTCTCTTCCGGGCGCTATCATGCCATACCGCGAAAGGTTTTGCGCCATTCGATGGTGTCCGGGATCTCG
ACGCTCTCCCTTATGCGACTCCTGCATTAGGAAGCAGCCCAGTAGTAGGTTGAGGCCGTTGAGCACCGCC
GCCGCAAGGAATGGTGCATGCAAGGAGATGGCGCCCAACAGTCCCCCGGCCACGGGGCCTGCCACCATAC
CCACGCCGAAACAAGCGCTCATGAGCCCGAAGTGGCGAGCCCGATCTTCCCCATCGGTGATGTCGGCGAT
ATAGGCGCCAGCAACCGCACCTGTGGCGCCGGTGATGCCGGCCACGATGCGTCCGGCGTAGAGGATCGAG
ATCTCGATCCCGCGAAAT
